>Addgene plasmid #161605 | pMSP1E1D1 | addgene full sequence | sequence record 317650 | Addgene NGS Result
GCTGAATTTGATTGCGAGTGAGATATTTATGCCAGCCAGCCAGACGCAGACGCGCCGAGACAGAACTTAA
TGGGCCCGCTAACAGCGCGATTTGCTGGTGACCCAATGCGACCAGATGCTCCACGCCCAGTCGCGTACCG
TCTTCATGGGAGAAAATAATACTGTTGATGGGTGTCTGGTCAGAGACATCAAGAAATAACGCCGGAACAT
TAGTGCAGGCAGCTTCCACAGCAATGGCATCCTGGTCATCCAGCGGATAGTTAATGATCAGCCCACTGAC
GCGTTGCGCGAGAAGATTGTGCACCGCCGCTTTACAGGCTTCGACGCCGCTTCGTTCTACCATCGACACC
ACCACGCTGGCACCCAGTTGATCGGCGCGAGATTTAATCGCCGCGACAATTTGCGACGGCGCGTGCAGGG
CCAGACTGGAGGTGGCAACGCCAATCAGCAACGACTGTTTGCCCGCCAGTTGTTGTGCCACGCGGTTGGG
AATGTAATTCAGCTCCGCCATCGCCGCTTCCACTTTTTCCCGCGTTTTCGCAGAAACGTGGCTGGCCTGG
TTCACCACGCGGGAAACGGTCTGATAAGAGACACCGGCATACTCTGCGACATCGTATAACGTTACTGGTT
TCACATTCACCACCCTGAATTGACTCTCTTCCGGGCGCTATCATGCCATACCGCGAAAGGTTTTGCGCCA
TTCGATGGTGTCCGGGATCTCGACGCTCTCCCTTATGCGACTCCTGCATTAGGAAGCAGCCCAGTAGTAG
GTTGAGGCCGTTGAGCACCGCCGCCGCAAGGAATGGTGCATGCAAGGAGATGGCGCCCAACAGTCCCCCG
GCCACGGGGCCTGCCACCATACCCACGCCGAAACAAGCGCTCATGAGCCCGAAGTGGCGAGCCCGATCTT
CCCCATCGGTGATGTCGGCGATATAGGCGCCAGCAACCGCACCTGTGGCGCCGGTGATGCCGGCCACGAT
GCGTCCGGCGTAGAGGATCGAGATCTCGATCCCGCGAAATTAATACGACTCACTATAGGGGAATTGTGAG
CGGATAACAATTCCCCTCTAGAAATAATTTTGTTTAACTTTAAGAAGGAGATATACCATGGGTCATCATC
ATCATCATCATCACGATTATGATATTCCTACTACTGAGAATTTGTATTTTCAGGGTTCTACCTTCAGTAA
ACTTCGCGAACAACTGGGCCCCGTGACGCAGGAATTCTGGGACAACCTGGAAAAAGAAACCGAGGGACTG
CGTCAGGAAATGTCCAAAGATTTAGAAGAGGTGAAGGCCAAGGTTCAGCCATATCTCGATGACTTTCAGA
AAAAATGGCAGGAAGAGATGGAATTATATCGTCAAAAGGTGGAACCATATCTCGATGACTTTCAGAAAAA
ATGGCAGGAAGAGATGGAATTATATCGTCAAAAGGTGGAACCGCTGCGTGCGGAACTGCAAGAGGGGGCA
CGCCAAAAACTCCATGAGCTCCAAGAGAAGCTCAGCCCATTAGGCGAAGAAATGCGCGATCGCGCCCGTG
CACATGTTGATGCACTCCGGACTCATTTGGCGCCGTATTCGGATGAACTTCGCCAGCGTTTGGCCGCACG
TCTCGAGGCGCTGAAAGAAAACGGGGGTGCCCGCTTGGCTGAGTACCACGCGAAAGCGACAGAACACCTG
AGCACCTTGAGCGAAAAAGCGAAACCGGCGCTGGAAGATCTACGCCAGGGCTTATTGCCTGTTCTTGAGA
GCTTTAAAGTCAGTTTTCTGTCAGCTCTGGAAGAATATACTAAAAAGCTGAATACCCAGTAATAAGCTTG
CGGCCGCACTCGAGCACCACCACCACCACCACTGAGATCCGGCTGCTAACAAAGCCCGAAAGGAAGCTGA
GTTGGCTGCTGCCACCGCTGAGCAATAACTAGCATAACCCCTTGGGGCCTCTAAACGGGTCTTGAGGGGT
TTTTTGCTGAAAGGAGGAACTATATCCGGATTGGCGAATGGG
[124 nt withheld, positions 2003-2126]
C
[91 nt withheld, positions 2128-2218]
A
[49 nt withheld, positions 2220-2268]
CCTTTGACGTTGGAGTCCACGTTCTTT
[37 nt withheld, positions 2296-2332]
ACCCTATCTCGGTCTATTCTTTTGATTTATAAGGGATTTTGCCGATTTCGGCCTATTGGTTAAAAAATGA
GCTGATTTAACAAAAATTTAACGCGAATTTTAACAAAATATTAACGCTTACAATTTAGGTGGCACTTTTC
GGGGAAATGTGCGCGGAACCCCTATTTGTTTATTTTTCTAAATACATTCAAATATGTATCCGCTCATGAA
TTAATTCTTAGAAAAACTCATCGAGCATCAAATGAAACTGCAATTTATTCATATCAGGATTATCAATACC
ATATTTTTGAAAAAGCCGTTTCTGTAATGAAGGAGAAAACTCACCGAGGCAGTTCCATAGGATGGCAAGA
TCCTGGTATCGGTCTGCGATTCCGACTCGTCCAACATCAATACAACCTATTAATTTCCCCTCGTCAAAAA
TAAGGTTATCAAGTGAGAAATCACCATGAGTGACGACTGAATCCGGTGAGAATGGCAAAAGTTTATGCAT
TTCTTTCCAGACTTGTTCAACAGGCCAGCCATTACGCTCGTCATCAAAATCACTCGCATCAACCAAACCG
TTATTCATTCGTGATTGCGCCTGAGCGAGACGAAATACGCGATCGCTGTTAAAAGGACAATTACAAACAG
GAATCGAATGCAACCGGCGCAGGAACACTGCCAGCGCATCAACAATATTTTCACCTGAATCAGGATATTC
TTCTAATACCTGGAATGCTGTTTTCCCGGGGATCGCAGTGGTGAGTAACCATGCATCATCAGGAGTACGG
ATAAAATGCTTGATGGTCGGAAGAGGCATAAATTCCGTCAGCCAGTTTAGTCTGACCATCTCATCTGTAA
CATCATTGGCAACGCTACCTTTGCCATGTTTCAGAAACAACTCTGGCGCATCGGGCTTCCCATACAATCG
ATAGATTGTCGCACCTGATTGCCCGACATTATCGCGAGCCCATTTATACCCATATAAATCAGCATCCATG
TTGGAATTTAATCGCGGCCTAGAGCAAGACGTTTCCCGTTGAATATGGCTCATAACACCCCTTGTATTAC
TGTTTATGTAAGCAGACAGTTTTATTGTTCATGACCAAAATCCCTTAACGTGAGTTTTCGTTCCACTGAG
CGTCAGACCCCGTAGAAAAGATCAAAGGATCTTCTTGAGATCCTTTTTTTCTGCGCGTAATCTGCTGCTT
GCAAACAAAAAAACCACCGCTACCAGCGGTGGTTTGTTTGCCGGATCAAGAGCTACCAACTCTTTTTCCG
AAGGTAACTGGCTTCAGCAGAGCGCAGATACCAAATACTGTCCTTCTAGTGTAGCCGTAGTTAGGCCACC
ACTTCAAGAACTCTGTAGCACCGCCTACATACCTCGCTCTGCTAATCCTGTTACCAGTGGCTGCTGCCAG
TGGCGATAAGTCGTGTCTTACCGGGTTGGACTCAAGACGATAGTTACCGGATAAGGCGCAGCGGTCGGGC
TGAACGGGGGGTTCGTGCACACAGCCCAGCTTGGAGCGAACGACCTACACCGAACTGAGATACCTACAGC
GTGAGCTATGAGAAAGCGCCACGCTTCCCGAAGGGAGAAAGGCGGACAGGTATCCGGTAAGCGGCAGGGT
CGGAACAGGAGAGCGCACGAGGGAGCTTCCAGGGGGAAACGCCTGGTATCTTTATAGTCCTGTCGGGTTT
CGCCACCTCTGACTTGAGCGTCGATTTTTGTGATGCTCGTCAGGGGGGCGGAGCCTATGGAAAAACGCCA
GCAACGCGGCCTTTTTACGGTTCCTGGCCTTTTGCTGGCCTTTTGCTCACATGTTCTTTCCTGCGTTATC
CCCTGATTCTGTGGATAACCGTATTACCGCCTTTGAGTGAGCTGATACCGCTCGCCGCAGCCGAACGACC
GAGCGCAGCGAGTCAGTGAGCGAGGAAGCGGAAGAGCGCCTGATGCGGTATTTTCTCCTTACGCATCTGT
GCGGTATTTCACACCGCAATGGTGCACTCTCAGTACAATCTGCTCTGATGCCGCATAGTTAAGCCAGTAT
ACACTCCGCTATCGCTACGTGACTGGGTCATGGCTGCGCCCCGACACCCGCCAACACCCGCTGACGCGCC
CTGACGGGCTTGTCTGCTCCCGGCATCCGCTTACAGACAAGCTGTGACCGTCTCCGGGAGCTGCATGTGT
CAGAGGTTTTCACCGTCATCACCGAAACGCGCGAGGCAGCTGCGGTAAAGCTCATCAGCGTGGTCGTGAA
GCGATTCACAGATGTCTGCCTGTTCATCCGCGTCCAGCTCGTTGAGTTTCTCCAGAAGCGTTAATGTCTG
GCTTCTGATAAAGCGGGCCATGTTAAGGGCGGTTTTTTCCTGTTTGGTCACTGATGCCTCCGTGTAAGGG
GGATTTCTGTTCATGGGGGTAATGATACCGATGAAACGAGAGAGGATGCTCACGATACGGGTTACTGATG
ATGAACATGCCCGGTTACTGGAACGTTGTGAGGGTAAACAACTGGCGGTATGGATGCGGCGGGACCAGAG
AAAAATCACTCAGGGTCAATGCCAGCGCTTCGTTAATACAGATGTAGGTGTTCCACAGGGTAGCCAGCAG
CATCCTGCGATGCAGATCCGGAACATAATGGTGCAGGGCGCTGACTTCCGCGTTTCCAGACTTTACGAAA
CACGGAAACCGAAGACCATTCATGTTGTTGCTCAGGTCGCAGACGTTTTGCAGCAGCAGTCGCTTCACGT
TCGCTCGCGTATCGGTGATTCATTCTGCTAACCAGTAAGGCAACCCCGCCAGCCTAGCCGGGTCCTCAAC
GACAGGAGCACGATCATGCGCACCCGTGGGGCCGCCATGCCGGCGATAATGGCCTGCTTCTCGCCGAAAC
GTTTGGTGGCGGGACCAGTGACGAAGGCTTGAGCGAGGGCGTGCAAGATTCCGAATACCGCAAGCGACAG
GCCGATCATCGTCGCGCTCCAGCGAAAGCGGTCCTCGCCGAAAATGACCCAGAGCGCTGCCGGCACCTGT
CCTACGAGTTGCATGATAAAGAAGACAGTCATAAGTGCGGCGACGATAGTCATGCCCCGCGCCCACCGGA
AGGAGCTGACTGGGTTGAAGGCTCTCAAGGGCATCGGTCGAGATCCCGGTGCCTAATGAGTGAGCTAACT
TACATTAATTGCGTTGCGCTCACTGCCCGCTTTCCAGTCGGGAAACCTGTCGTGCCAGCTGCATTAATGA
ATCGGCCAACGCGCGGGGAGAGGCGGTTTGCGTATTGGGCGCCAGGGTGGTTTTTCTTTTCACCAGTGAG
ACGGGCAACAGCTGATTGCCCTTCACCGCCTGGCCCTGAGAGAGTTGCAGCAAGCGGTCCACGCTGGTTT
GCCCCAGCAGGCGAAAATCCTGTTTGATGGTGGTTAACGGCGGGATATAACATGAGCTGTCTTCGGTATC
GTCGTATCCCACTACCGAGATATCCGCACCAACGCGCAGCCCGGACTCGGTAATGGCGCGCATTGCGCCC
AGCGCCATCTGATCGTTGGCAACCAGCATCGCAGTGGGAACGATGCCCTCATTCAGCATTTGCATGGTTT
GTTGAAAACCGGACATGGCACTCCAGTCGCCTTCCCGTTCCGCTATCG
Features (pLannotate 1.2.2; 20 found; start..end, strand, type, name):
    635..712     -  promoter       lacI promoter: lacI
    720..999     -  CDS            TcR (fragment): tetracycline efflux protein; tet; confers resistance to tetracycline
   1021..1039    +  promoter       T7 promoter: promoter for bacteriophage T7 RNA polymerase
   1040..1064    +  protein_bind   lac operator: The lac repressor binds to the lac operator to inhibit transcription in E. coli. This inhibition can be relieved by adding lactose or isopropyl-β-D-thiogalactopyranoside (IPTG). lac repressor encoded by lacI
   1079..1101    +  RBS            RBS: efficient ribosome binding site from bacteriophage T7 gene 10 (Olins and Rangwala, 1989)
   1114..1131    +  CDS            capTEV™ (fragment): composite tag for in vivo biotinylation, TEV protease cleavage, and 6xHis tagging
   1177..1809    +  CDS            APOA1 (fragment): APOA1_GORGO - Experimental evidence at protein level: Swiss-Prot protein existence level 1. Participates in the reverse transport of cholesterol from tissues to the liver for excretion by promoting cholesterol efflux from tissues and by acting as a cofactor for the lecithin cholesterol acyltransferase (LCAT). As part of the SPAP complex, activates spermatozoa motility (By similarity). From Gorilla gorilla gorilla (Western lowland gorilla).
   1835..1852    +  CDS            9xHis (fragment): 9xHis affinity tag
   1862..1911    +  CDS            SET1 (fragment): solubility-enhancement tag derived from T7 phage gene 10B
   1919..1966    +  terminator     T7 terminator: transcription terminator for bacteriophage T7 RNA polymerase
   2003..2431    +  rep_origin     f1 ori (sequence partly withheld): f1 bacteriophage origin of replication; arrow indicates direction of (+) strand synthesis
   2484..2541    +  promoter       AmpR promoter (fragment): bla
   2550..3365    -  CDS            KanR: aminoglycoside phosphotransferase; aph(3')-Ia; confers resistance to kanamycin in bacteria or G418 (Geneticin®) in eukaryotes
   3487..4075    +  rep_origin     ori: high-copy-number ColE1/pMB1/pBR322/pUC origin of replication
   4261..4400    -  misc_feature   bom: basis of mobility region from pBR322
   4502..4693    -  CDS            rop: Rop protein, which maintains plasmids at low copy number; rop
   4710..5090    +  CDS            YPB1_ECOLX: Protein predicted: Swiss-Prot protein existence level 4. From Escherichia coli.
   5162..5453    -  CDS            TcR (fragment): tetracycline efflux protein; tet; confers resistance to tetracycline
   5468..5489    -  protein_bind   CAP binding site: CAP binding activates transcription in the presence of cAMP. E. coli catabolite activator protein
   5502..634     -  CDS            lacI (across the origin): lac repressor; lacI; The lac repressor binds to the lac operator to inhibit transcription in E. coli. This inhibition can be relieved by adding lactose or isopropyl-β-D-thiogalactopyranoside (IPTG).
