[The description below was written by a language model from this plasmid's Addgene catalogue record and pLannotate feature annotations shown in this document.]
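Description:
pMSP1E1D1 is a bacterial expression plasmid built on the Novagen pET-28a backbone for producing the "extended" membrane scaffold protein MSP1E1D1, used to assemble phospholipid bilayer Nanodiscs. It is selected with kanamycin through the aph(3')-Ia KanR gene and replicates from a ColE1/pBR322-type origin. The annotated sequence (about 5.95 kb) also shows the bom and rop regions typical of pET vectors, although the catalogue lists the plasmid as high copy. An f1 origin is present as well. Short tetracycline-resistance fragments and a partial AmpR promoter in the feature table are backbone remnants picked up by automated annotation rather than functional markers.

The roughly 715 bp insert is a synthetic gene derived from apolipoprotein A-I, which the annotation software matches to an APOA1 homologue. It is a variant of MSP1D1 in which helix 4 is repeated, lengthening the scaffold. It was cloned between NcoI and HindIII sites, both retained, and carries an N-terminal 7-His tag for affinity purification. The software labels this tag region as a fragment of a composite His/TEV tag, but the record does not explicitly state that a protease site is present. A vector-derived His-coding stretch lies downstream of the insert, and the record does not indicate that it is translated.

Expression is driven by the T7 promoter with an adjacent lac operator and the T7 gene 10 ribosome binding site, and ends at the T7 terminator. The plasmid-borne lacI gene supplies repressor, so transcription is held off until induction with IPTG. Expression requires a host that provides T7 RNA polymerase, such as BL21(DE3), while a standard cloning strain serves for propagation. The purified protein wraps around lipid bilayer patches to form Nanodiscs for reconstituting membrane proteins.
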