Addgene plasmid #161605: pMSP1E1D1
Purpose: Bacterial expression of "extended" membrane scaffold protein (MSP1E1D1) for Nanodisc formation
Depositing lab: Stephen Sligar. Depositing organization: University of Illinois at Urbana-Champaign. Publication: Chapter 11 - Reconstitution of membrane proteins in phospholipid bilayer nanodiscs. Ritchie TK, Grinkova YV, Bayburt TH, Denisov IG, Zolnerciks JK, Atkins WM, Sligar SG. Methods Enzymol. 2009;464:211-31. doi: 10.1016/S0076-6879(09)64011-8. PubMed 19903557.
Backbone
  Vector backbone: pET 28a
  Backbone manufacturer: Novagen
  Backbone size w/o insert (bp): 5300
  Vector type: Bacterial Expression
Growth in bacteria
  Bacterial resistance: Kanamycin, 50 μg/mL
  Growth temperature: 37°C
  Growth strain: DH5alpha
  Growth instructions: for protein expression use strain with internal source of T7 polymerase e.g. BL21(DE3)
  Copy number: High Copy
Gene/Insert
  Gene/Insert name: MSP1E1D1 (alt names: membrane scaffold protein E1D1; APOA1)
  Species: Synthetic; synthetic gene
  Insert size (bp): 715
  Mutation: "extended" MSP1D1; contains repeat of helix 4
  Promoter: T7
  Tag / fusion protein: 7-His (N terminal on insert)
  Cloning method: Restriction Enzyme; 5′ cloning site Nco 1 (not destroyed); 3′ cloning site Hind III (not destroyed)
  Sequencing primers: 5′ T7; 3′ T7 term
Terms and licenses: Academic/Nonprofit Terms; Industry Terms: Not Available to Industry
How to cite: pMSP1E1D1 was a gift from Stephen Sligar (Addgene plasmid # 161605 ; http://n2t.net/addgene:161605 ; RRID:Addgene_161605)
