>Addgene plasmid #161605 | pMSP1E1D1 | depositor partial sequence | sequence record 313245 | sequencing results with standard T7 primer
TTTGGAGGAAATTCCCTCTAGAATAATTTTGTTTAACTTTAAGAAGGAGATATACCATGGGTCATCATCA
TCATCATCATCACGATTATGATATTCCTACTACTGAGAATTTGTATTTTCAGGGTTCTACCTTCAGTAAA
CTTCGCGAACAACTGGGCCCCGTGACGCAGGAATTCTGGGACAACCTGGAAAAAGAAACCGAGGGACTGC
GTCAGGAAATGTCCAAAGATTTAGAAGAGGTGAAGGCCAAGGTTCAGCCATATCTCGATGACTTTCAGAA
AAAATGGCAGGAAGAGATGGAATTATATCGTCAAAAGGTGGAACCATATCTCGATGACTTTCAGAAAAAA
TGGCAGGAAGAGATGGAATTATATCGTCAAAAGGTGGAACCGCTGCGTGCGGAACTGCAAGAGGGGGCAC
GCCAAAAACTCCATGAGCTCCAAGAGAAGCTCAGCCCATTAGGCGAAGAAATGCGCGATCGCGCCCGTGC
ACATGTTGATGCACTCCGGACTCATTTGGCGCCGTATTCGGATGAACTTCGCCAGCGTTTGGCCGCACGT
CTCGAGGCGCTGAAAGAAAACGGGGGTGCCCGCTTGGCTGAGTACCACGCGAAAGCGACAGAACACCTGA
GCACCTTGAGCGAAAAAGCGAAACCGGCGCTGGAAGATCTACGCCAGGGCTTATTGCCTGTTCTTGAGAG
CTTTAAAGTCAGTTTTCTGTCAGCTCTGGAAGAATATACTAAAAAGCTGAATACCCAGTAATAAGCTTGC
GGCCGCACTCGAGCACCACCACCACCACCACTGAGATCCGGCTGCTAACAAAGCCCGAAAGGAAGCTGAG
TTGGCTGCTGCCACCGCTGAGCAATAACTAGCATAACCCCTTGGGGCCTCTAAACGGGTCTTGAGGGGTT
TTTTGCTGAAAGGAGGAACTATATCCGGATTGGCGAATGGG
[34 nt withheld, positions 952-985]
GG
[89 nt withheld, positions 988-1076]
CGCCGGCTTTCCCGTC
[56 nt withheld, positions 1093-1148]
